>Addgene plasmid #98339 | GNAS_pLX307 | depositor full sequence | sequence record 180244 | Full Sequence
GGCTCGAGGCCTGCAGGTGCAAAGATGGATAAAGTTTTAAACAGAGAGGAATCTTTGCAGCTAATGGACC
TTCTAGGTCTTGAAAGGAGTGGGAATTGGCTCCGGTGCCCGTCAGTGGGCAGAGCGCACATCGCCCACAG
TCCCCGAGAAGTTGGGGGGAGGGGTCGGCAATTGAACCGGTGCCTAGAGAAGGTGGCGCGGGGTAAACTG
GGAAAGTGATGTCGTGTACTGGCTCCGCCTTTTTCCCGAGGGTGGGGGAGAACCGTATATAAGTGCAGTA
GTCGCCGTGAACGTTCTTTTTCGCAACGGGTTTGCCGCCAGAACACAGGTAAGTGCCGTGTGTGGTTCCC
GCGGGCCTGGCCTCTTTACGGGTTATGGCCCTTGCGTGCCTTGAATTACTTCCACCTGGCTGCAGTACGT
GATTCTTGATCCCGAGCTTCGGGTTGGAAGTGGGTGGGAGAGTTCGAGGCCTTGCGCTTAAGGAGCCCCT
TCGCCTCGTGCTTGAGTTGAGGCCTGGCCTGGGCGCTGGGGCCGCCGCGTGCGAATCTGGTGGCACCTTC
GCGCCTGTCTCGCTGCTTTCGATAAGTCTCTAGCCATTTAAAATTTTTGATGACCTGCTGCGACGCTTTT
TTTCTGGCAAGATAGTCTTGTAAATGCGGGCCAAGATCTGCACACTGGTATTTCGGTTTTTGGGGCCGCG
GGCGGCGACGGGGCCCGTGCGTCCCAGCGCACATGTTCGGCGAGGCGGGGCCTGCGAGCGCGGCCACCGA
GAATCGGACGGGGGTAGTCTCAAGCTGGCCGGCCTGCTCTGGTGCCTGGCCTCGCGCCGCCGTGTATCGC
CCCGCCCTGGGCGGCAAGGCTGGCCCGGTCGGCACCAGTTGCGTGAGCGGAAAGATGGCCGCTTCCCGGC
CCTGCTGCAGGGAGCTCAAAATGGAGGACGCGGCGCTCGGGAGAGCGGGCGGGTGAGTCACCCACACAAA
GGAAAAGGGCCTTTCCGTCCTCAGCCGTCGCTTCATGTGACTCCACGGAGTACCGGGCGCCGTCCAGGCA
CCTCGATTAGTTCTCGAGCTTTTGGAGTACGTCGTCTTTAGGTTGGGGGGAGGGGTTTTATGCGATGGAG
TTTCCCCACACTGAGTGGGTGGAGACTGAAGTTAGGCCAGCTTGGCACTTGATGTAATTCTCCTTGGAAT
TTGCCCTTTTTGAGTTTGGATCTTGGTTCATTCTCAAGCCTCAGACAGTGGTTCAAAGTTTTTTTCTTCC
ATTTCAGGTGTCGTGAGGCTAGCATCGATTGATCAACAAGTTTGTACAAAAAAGTTGGCATGGGCTGCCT
CGGGAACAGTAAGACCGAGGACCAGCGCAACGAGGAGAAGGCGCAGCGTGAGGCCAACAAAAAGATCGAG
AAGCAGCTGCAGAAGGACAAGCAGGTCTACCGGGCCACGCACCGCCTGCTGCTGCTGGGTGCTGGAGAAT
CTGGTAAAAGCACCATTGTGAAGCAGATGAGGATCCTGCATGTTAATGGGTTTAATGGAGAGGGCGGCGA
AGAGGACCCGCAGGCTGCAAGGAGCAACAGCGATGGCAGTGAGAAGGCAACCAAAGTGCAGGACATCAAA
AACAACCTGAAAGAGGCGATTGAAACCATTGTGGCCGCCATGAGCAACCTGGTGCCCCCCGTGGAGCTGG
CCAACCCCGAGAACCAGTTCAGAGTGGACTACATCCTGAGTGTGATGAACGTGCCTGACTTTGACTTCCC
TCCCGAATTCTATGAGCATGCCAAGGCTCTGTGGGAGGATGAAGGAGTGCGTGCCTGCTACGAACGCTCC
AACGAGTACCAGCTGATTGACTGTGCCCAGTACTTCCTGGACAAGATCGACGTGATCAAGCAGGCTGACT
ATGTGCCGAGCGATCAGGACCTGCTTCGCTGCCGTGTCCTGACTTCTGGAATCTTTGAGACCAAGTTCCA
GGTGGACAAAGTCAACTTCCACATGTTTGACGTGGGTGGCCAGCGCGATGAACGCCGCAAGTGGATCCAG
TGCTTCAACGATGTGACTGCCATCATCTTCGTGGTGGCCAGCAGCAGCTACAACATGGTCATCCGGGAGG
ACAACCAGACCAACCGCCTGCAGGAGGCTCTGAACCTCTTCAAGAGCATCTGGAACAACAGATGGCTGCG
CACCATCTCTGTGATCCTGTTCCTCAACAAGCAAGATCTGCTCGCTGAGAAAGTCCTTGCTGGGAAATCG
AAGATTGAGGACTACTTTCCAGAATTTGCTCGCTACACTACTCCTGAGGATGCTACTCCCGAGCCCGGAG
AGGACCCACGCGTGACCCGGGCCAAGTACTTCATTCGAGATGAGTTTCTGAGGATCAGCACTGCCAGTGG
AGATGGGCGTCACTACTGCTACCCTCATTTCACCTGCGCTGTGGACACTGAGAACATCCGCCGTGTGTTC
AACGACTGCCGTGACATCATTCAGCGCATGCACCTTCGTCAGTACGAGCTGCTCTACCCAACTTTCTTGT
ACAAAGTGGTTGATATCGGTAAGCCTATCCCTAACCCTCTCCTCGGTCTCGATTCTACGTAGTAATGAAC
TAGTACCGGTTAAGTCGACAATCAACGCGTTAAGTCGACAATCAACCTCTGGATTACAAAATTTGTGAAA
GATTGACTGGTATTCTTAACTATGTTGCTCCTTTTACGCTATGTGGATACGCTGCTTTAATGCCTTTGTA
TCATGCTATTGCTTCCCGTATGGCTTTCATTTTCTCCTCCTTGTATAAATCCTGGTTGCTGTCTCTTTAT
GAGGAGTTGTGGCCCGTTGTCAGGCAACGTGGCGTGGTGTGCACTGTGTTTGCTGACGCAACCCCCACTG
GTTGGGGCATTGCCACCACCTGTCAGCTCCTTTCCGGGACTTTCGCTTTCCCCCTCCCTATTGCCACGGC
GGAACTCATCGCCGCCTGCCTTGCCCGCTGCTGGACAGGGGCTCGGCTGTTGGGCACTGACAATTCCGTG
GTGTTGTCGGGGAAATCATCGTCCTTTCCTTGGCTGCTCGCCTGTGTTGCCACCTGGATTCTGCGCGGGA
CGTCCTTCTGCTACGTCCCTTCGGCCCTCAATCCAGCGGACCTTCCTTCCCGCGGCCTGCTGCCGGCTCT
GCGGCCTCTTCCGCGTCTTCGCCTTCGCCCTCAGACGAGTCGGATCTCCCTTTGGGCCGCCTCCCCGCGT
CGACTTTAAGACCAATGACTTACAAGGCAGCTGTAGATCTTAGCCACTTTTTAAAAGAAAAGGGGGGACT
GGAAGGGCTAATTCACTCCCAACGAAGACAAGATCTGCTTTTTGCTTGTACTGGGTCTCTCTGGTTAGAC
CAGATCTGAGCCTGGGAGCTCTCTGGCTAACTAGGGAACCCACTGCTTAAGCCTCAATAAAGCTTGCCTT
GAGTGCTTCAAGTAGTGTGTGCCCGTCTGTTGTGTGACTCTGGTAACTAGAGATCCCTCAGACCCTTTTA
GTCAGTGTGGAAAATCTCTAGCAGTACGTATAGTAGTTCATGTCATCTTATTATTCAGTATTTATAACTT
GCAAAGAAATGAATATCAGAGAGTGAGAGGAACTTGTTTATTGCAGCTTATAATGGTTACAAATAAAGCA
ATAGCATCACAAATTTCACAAATAAAGCATTTTTTTCACTGCATTCTAGTTGTGGTTTGTCCAAACTCAT
CAATGTATCTTATCATGTCTGGCTCTAGCTATCCCGCCCCTAACTCCGCCCATCCCGCCCCTAACTCCGC
CCAGTTCCGCCCATTCTCCGCCCCATGGCTGACTAATTTTTTTTATTTATGCAGAGGCCGAGGCCGCCTC
GGCCTCTGAGCTATTCCAGAAGTAGTGAGGAGGCTTTTTTGGAGGCCTAGGGACGTACCCAATTCGCCCT
ATAGTGAGTCGTATTACGCGCGCTCACTGGCCGTCGTTTTACAACGTCGTGACTGGGAAAACCCTGGCGT
TACCCAACTTAATCGCCTTGCAGCACATCCCCCTTTCGCCAGCTGGCGTAATAGCGAAGAGGCCCGCACC
GATCGCCCTTCCCAACAGTTGCGCAGCCTGAATGGCGAATGGG
[124 nt withheld, positions 4104-4227]
C
[91 nt withheld, positions 4229-4319]
A
[49 nt withheld, positions 4321-4369]
CCTTTGACGTTGGAGTCCACGTTCTTT
[37 nt withheld, positions 4397-4433]
ACCCTATCTCGGTCTATTCTTTTGATTTATAAGGGATTTTGCCGATTTCGGCCTATTGGTTAAAAAATGA
GCTGATTTAACAAAAATTTAACGCGAATTTTAACAAAATATTAACGCTTACAATTTAGGTGGCACTTTTC
GGGGAAATGTGCGCGGAACCCCTATTTGTTTATTTTTCTAAATACATTCAAATATGTATCCGCTCATGAG
ACAATAACCCTGATAAATGCTTCAATAATATTGAAAAAGGAAGAGTATGAGTATTCAACATTTCCGTGTC
GCCCTTATTCCCTTTTTTGCGGCATTTTGCCTTCCTGTTTTTGCTCACCCAGAAACGCTGGTGAAAGTAA
AAGATGCTGAAGATCAGTTGGGTGCACGAGTGGGTTACATCGAACTGGATCTCAACAGCGGTAAGATCCT
TGAGAGTTTTCGCCCCGAAGAACGTTTTCCAATGATGAGCACTTTTAAAGTTCTGCTATGTGGCGCGGTA
TTATCCCGTATTGACGCCGGGCAAGAGCAACTCGGTCGCCGCATACACTATTCTCAGAATGACTTGGTTG
AGTACTCACCAGTCACAGAAAAGCATCTTACGGATGGCATGACAGTAAGAGAATTATGCAGTGCTGCCAT
AACCATGAGTGATAACACTGCGGCCAACTTACTTCTGACAACGATCGGAGGACCGAAGGAGCTAACCGCT
TTTTTGCACAACATGGGGGATCATGTAACTCGCCTTGATCGTTGGGAACCGGAGCTGAATGAAGCCATAC
CAAACGACGAGCGTGACACCACGATGCCTGTAGCAATGGCAACAACGTTGCGCAAACTATTAACTGGCGA
ACTACTTACTCTAGCTTCCCGGCAACAATTAATAGACTGGATGGAGGCGGATAAAGTTGCAGGACCACTT
CTGCGCTCGGCCCTTCCGGCTGGCTGGTTTATTGCTGATAAATCTGGAGCCGGTGAGCGTGGGTCTCGCG
GTATCATTGCAGCACTGGGGCCAGATGGTAAGCCCTCCCGTATCGTAGTTATCTACACGACGGGGAGTCA
GGCAACTATGGATGAACGAAATAGACAGATCGCTGAGATAGGTGCCTCACTGATTAAGCATTGGTAACTG
TCAGACCAAGTTTACTCATATATACTTTAGATTGATTTAAAACTTCATTTTTAATTTAAAAGGATCTAGG
TGAAGATCCTTTTTGATAATCTCATGACCAAAATCCCTTAACGTGAGTTTTCGTTCCACTGAGCGTCAGA
CCCCGTAGAAAAGATCAAAGGATCTTCTTGAGATCCTTTTTTTCTGCGCGTAATCTGCTGCTTGCAAACA
AAAAAACCACCGCTACCAGCGGTGGTTTGTTTGCCGGATCAAGAGCTACCAACTCTTTTTCCGAAGGTAA
CTGGCTTCAGCAGAGCGCAGATACCAAATACTGTTCTTCTAGTGTAGCCGTAGTTAGGCCACCACTTCAA
GAACTCTGTAGCACCGCCTACATACCTCGCTCTGCTAATCCTGTTACCAGTGGCTGCTGCCAGTGGCGAT
AAGTCGTGTCTTACCGGGTTGGACTCAAGACGATAGTTACCGGATAAGGCGCAGCGGTCGGGCTGAACGG
GGGGTTCGTGCACACAGCCCAGCTTGGAGCGAACGACCTACACCGAACTGAGATACCTACAGCGTGAGCT
ATGAGAAAGCGCCACGCTTCCCGAAGGGAGAAAGGCGGACAGGTATCCGGTAAGCGGCAGGGTCGGAACA
GGAGAGCGCACGAGGGAGCTTCCAGGGGGAAACGCCTGGTATCTTTATAGTCCTGTCGGGTTTCGCCACC
TCTGACTTGAGCGTCGATTTTTGTGATGCTCGTCAGGGGGGCGGAGCCTATGGAAAAACGCCAGCAACGC
GGCCTTTTTACGGTTCCTGGCCTTTTGCTGGCCTTTTGCTCACATGTTCTTTCCTGCGTTATCCCCTGAT
TCTGTGGATAACCGTATTACCGCCTTTGAGTGAGCTGATACCGCTCGCCGCAGCCGAACGACCGAGCGCA
GCGAGTCAGTGAGCGAGGAAGCGGAAGAGCGCCCAATACGCAAACCGCCTCTCCCCGCGCGTTGGCCGAT
TCATTAATGCAGCTGGCACGACAGGTTTCCCGACTGGAAAGCGGGCAGTGAGCGCAACGCAATTAATGTG
AGTTAGCTCACTCATTAGGCACCCCAGGCTTTACACTTTATGCTTCCGGCTCGTATGTTGTGTGGAATTG
TGAGCGGATAACAATTTCACACAGGAAACAGCTATGACCATGATTACGCCAAGCGCGCAATTAACCCTCA
CTAAAGGGAACAAAAGCTGGAGCTGCAAGCTTAATGTAGTCTTATGCAATACTCTTGTAGTCTTGCAACA
TGGTAACGATGAGTTAGCAACATGCCTTACAAGGAGAGAAAAAGCACCGTGCATGCCGATTGGTGGAAGT
AAGGTGGTACGATCGTGCCTTATTAGGAAGGCAACAGACGGGTCTGACATGGATTGGACGAACCACTGAA
TTGCCGCATTGCAGAGATATTGTATTTAAGTGCCTAGCTCGATACATAAACGGGTCTCTCTGGTTAGACC
AGATCTGAGCCTGGGAGCTCTCTGGCTAACTAGGGAACCCACTGCTTAAGCCTCAATAAAGCTTGCCTTG
AGTGCTTCAAGTAGTGTGTGCCCGTCTGTTGTGTGACTCTGGTAACTAGAGATCCCTCAGACCCTTTTAG
TCAGTGTGGAAAATCTCTAGCAGTGGCGCCCGAACAGGGACTTGAAAGCGAAAGGGAAACCAGAGGAGCT
CTCTCGACGCAGGACTCGGCTTGCTGAAGCGCGCACGGCAAGAGGCGAGGGGCGGCGACTGGTGAGTACG
CCAAAAATTTTGACTAGCGGAGGCTAGAAGGAGAGAGATGGGTGCGAGAGCGTCAGTATTAAGCGGGGGA
GAATTAGATCGCGATGGGAAAAAATTCGGTTAAGGCCAGGGGGAAAGAAAAAATATAAATTAAAACATAT
AGTATGGGCAAGCAGGGAGCTAGAACGATTCGCAGTTAATCCTGGCCTGTTAGAAACATCAGAAGGCTGT
AGACAAATACTGGGACAGCTACAACCATCCCTTCAGACAGGATCAGAAGAACTTAGATCATTATATAATA
CAGTAGCAACCCTCTATTGTGTGCATCAAAGGATAGAGATAAAAGACACCAAGGAAGCTTTAGACAAGAT
AGAGGAAGAGCAAAACAAAAGTAAGACCACCGCACAGCAAGCGGCCGCTGATCTTCAGACCTGGAGGAGG
AGATATGAGGGACAATTGGAGAAGTGAATTATATAAATATAAAGTAGTAAAAATTGAACCATTAGGAGTA
GCACCCACCAAGGCAAAGAGAAGAGTGGTGCAGAGAGAAAAAAGAGCAGTGGGAATAGGAGCTTTGTTCC
TTGGGTTCTTGGGAGCAGCAGGAAGCACTATGGGCGCAGCGTCAATGACGCTGACGGTACAGGCCAGACA
ATTATTGTCTGGTATAGTGCAGCAGCAGAACAATTTGCTGAGGGCTATTGAGGCGCAACAGCATCTGTTG
CAACTCACAGTCTGGGGCATCAAGCAGCTCCAGGCAAGAATCCTGGCTGTGGAAAGATACCTAAAGGATC
AACAGCTCCTGGGGATTTGGGGTTGCTCTGGAAAACTCATTTGCACCACTGCTGTGCCTTGGAATGCTAG
TTGGAGTAATAAATCTCTGGAACAGATTTGGAATCACACGACCTGGATGGAGTGGGACAGAGAAATTAAC
AATTACACAAGCTTAATACACTCCTTAATTGAAGAATCGCAAAACCAGCAAGAAAAGAATGAACAAGAAT
TATTGGAATTAGATAAATGGGCAAGTTTGTGGAATTGGTTTAACATAACAAATTGGCTGTGGTATATAAA
ATTATTCATAATGATAGTAGGAGGCTTGGTAGGTTTAAGAATAGTTTTTGCTGTACTTTCTATAGTGAAT
AGAGTTAGGCAGGGATATTCACCATTATCGTTTCAGACCCACCTCCCAACCCCGAGGGGACCCATGCATT
GCATCTCAATTAGTCAGCAACCAGGTGTGGAAAGTCCCCAGGCTCCCCAGCAGGCAGAAGTATGCAAAGC
ATGCGTCTCAATTAGTCAGCAACCATAGTCCCGCCCCTAACTCCGCCCATCCCGCCCCTAACTCCGCCCA
GTTCCGCCCATTCTCCGCCCCATGGCTGACTAATTTTTTTTATTTATGCAGAGGCCGAGGCCGCCTCGGC
CTCTGAGCTATTCCAGAAGTAGTGAGGAGGCTTTTTTGGAGGCCTAGGCTTTTGCAAAAAGCTTTCTAGA
GGTACCACCGGAGCTTACCATGACCGAGTACAAGCCCACGGTGCGCCTCGCCACCCGCGACGACGTCCCC
AGGGCCGTACGCACCCTCGCCGCCGCGTTCGCCGACTACCCCGCCACGCGCCACACCGTCGATCCGGACC
GCCACATCGAGCGGGTCACCGAGCTGCAAGAACTCTTCCTCACGCGCGTCGGGCTCGACATCGGCAAGGT
GTGGGTCGCGGACGACGGCGCCGCCGTGGCGGTCTGGACCACGCCGGAGAGCGTCGAAGCGGGGGCGGTG
TTCGCCGAGATCGGCCCGCGCATGGCCGAGTTGAGCGGTTCCCGGCTGGCCGCGCAGCAACAGATGGAAG
GCCTCCTGGCGCCGCACCGGCCCAAGGAGCCCGCGTGGTTCCTGGCCACCGTCGGCGTCTCGCCCGACCA
CCAGGGCAAGGGTCTGGGCAGCGCCGTCGTGCTCCCCGGAGTGGAGGCGGCCGAGCGCGCCGGGGTGCCC
GCCTTCCTGGAGACCTCCGCGCCCCGCAACCTCCCCTTCTACGAGCGGCTCGGCTTCACCGTCACCGCCG
ACGTCGAGGTGCCCGAAGGACCGCGCACCTGGTGCATGACCCGCAAGCCCGGTGCCAGTTAACGAATTCT
AGATCTTGAGACAAATGGCAGTATTCATCCACAATTTTAAAAGAAAAGGGGGGATTGGGGGGTACAGTGC
AGGGGAAAGAATAGTAGACATAATAGCAACAGACATACAAACTAAAGAATTACAAAAACAAATTACAAAA
ATTCAAAATTTTCGGGTTTATTACAGGGACAGCAGAGATCCACTTTGGCGCC
Features (pLannotate 1.2.2; 33 found; start..end, strand, type, name):
     25..91      +  CDS            small t antigen (fragment): SV40 (simian virus 40) small t antigen
     98..1276    +  promoter       EF-1α promoter: strong constitutive promoter for human elongation factor EF-1α
   1297..1314    +  protein_bind   attB1 (fragment): mutant version of attB; core recombination site for the Gateway® BP reaction BP Clonase™
   1320..2504    +  CDS            GNAS: GNAS2_HUMAN - Also known as GNAS1, GSP. Experimental evidence at protein level: Swiss-Prot protein existence level 1. Guanine nucleotide-binding proteins (G proteins) function as transducers in numerous signaling pathways controlled by G protein- coupled receptors (GPCRs) (PubMed:17110384). Signaling involves the activation of adenylyl cyclases, resulting in increased levels of the signaling molecule cAMP (PubMed:26206488, PubMed:8702665). GNAS functions downstream of several GPCRs, including beta-adrenergic receptors (PubMed:21488135). Stimulates the Ras signaling pathway via RAPGEF2 (PubMed:
   2506..2530    -  protein_bind   attB2: mutant version of attB; recombination site for the Gateway® BP reaction BP Clonase™
   2538..2579    +  CDS            V5 tag: epitope tag from simian virus 5
   2630..3218    +  misc_feature   WPRE: woodchuck hepatitis virus posttranscriptional regulatory element
   3269..3288    +  misc_feature   cPPT/CTS (fragment): central polypurine tract and central termination sequence of HIV-1
   3290..3523    +  LTR            3' LTR (ΔU3): self-inactivating 3' long terminal repeat (LTR) from HIV-1
   3601..3722    +  polyA_signal   SV40 poly(A) signal: SV40 polyadenylation signal
   3762..3897    +  rep_origin     SV40 ori: SV40 origin of replication
   3918..3936    -  promoter       T7 promoter: promoter for bacteriophage T7 RNA polymerase
   3944..4099    +  CDS            lacZα (fragment): LacZα fragment of β-galactosidase; lacZ fragment
   4104..4532    +  rep_origin     f1 ori (sequence partly withheld): f1 bacteriophage origin of replication; arrow indicates direction of (+) strand synthesis
   4585..4689    +  promoter       AmpR promoter: bla
   4690..5550    +  CDS            AmpR: β-lactamase; bla; confers resistance to ampicillin, carbenicillin, and related antibiotics
   5721..6309    +  rep_origin     ori: high-copy-number ColE1/pMB1/pBR322/pUC origin of replication
   6492..6584    +  CDS            lacI (fragment): lac repressor; lacI; The lac repressor binds to the lac operator to inhibit transcription in E. coli. This inhibition can be relieved by adding lactose or isopropyl-β-D-thiogalactopyranoside (IPTG).
   6597..6618    +  protein_bind   CAP binding site: CAP binding activates transcription in the presence of cAMP. E. coli catabolite activator protein
   6633..6663    +  promoter       lac promoter: promoter for the E. coli lac operon
   6671..6687    +  protein_bind   lac operator: The lac repressor binds to the lac operator to inhibit transcription in E. coli. This inhibition can be relieved by adding lactose or isopropyl-β-D-thiogalactopyranoside (IPTG). lac repressor encoded by lacI
   6732..6750    +  promoter       T3 promoter: promoter for bacteriophage T3 RNA polymerase
   6778..7004    +  promoter       RSV promoter: Rous sarcoma virus enhancer/promoter
   7005..7185    +  LTR            5' LTR (truncated): truncated 5' long terminal repeat (LTR) from HIV-1
   7232..7357    +  misc_feature   HIV-1 Ψ: packaging signal of human immunodeficiency virus type 1
   7341..7704    +  CDS            HIV-1 gag (fragment): gag protein from human immunodeficiency virus 1; gag
   7850..8083    +  misc_feature   RRE: The Rev response element (RRE) of HIV-1 allows for Rev-dependent mRNA export from the nucleus to the cytoplasm.
   8460..8486    +  CDS            Rev (fragment): human immunodeficiency virus 1 (HIV-1) Rev protein; rev; enhances nuclear export of unspliced and incompletely spliced viral mRNAs
   8493..8516    +  promoter       SV40 promoter (fragment): SV40 early promoter
   8517..8588    +  promoter       SV40 promoter (fragment): SV40 enhancer and early promoter
   8612..8747    +  rep_origin     SV40 ori: SV40 origin of replication
   8793..9389    +  CDS            PuroR (fragment): puromycin N-acetyltransferase; pac from Streptomyces; confers resistance to puromycin
   9438..9555    +  misc_feature   cPPT/CTS: central polypurine tract and central termination sequence of HIV-1
