>Addgene plasmid #98339 | GNAS_pLX307 | addgene full sequence | sequence record 190412 | Addgene NGS Result
GGCTCGAGGCCTGCAGGTGCAAAGATGGATAAAGTTTTAAACAGAGAGGAATCTTTGCAGCTAATGGACC
TTCTAGGTCTTGAAAGGAGTGGGAATTGGCTCCGGTGCCCGTCAGTGGGCAGAGCGCACATCGCCCACAG
TCCCCGAGAAGTTGGGGGGAGGGGTCGGCAATTGAACCGGTGCCTAGAGAAGGTGGCGCGGGGTAAACTG
GGAAAGTGATGTCGTGTACTGGCTCCGCCTTTTTCCCGAGGGTGGGGGAGAACCGTATATAAGTGCAGTA
GTCGCCGTGAACGTTCTTTTTCGCAACGGGTTTGCCGCCAGAACACAGGTAAGTGCCGTGTGTGGTTCCC
GCGGGCCTGGCCTCTTTACGGGTTATGGCCCTTGCGTGCCTTGAATTACTTCCACCTGGCTGCAGTACGT
GATTCTTGATCCCGAGCTTCGGGTTGGAAGTGGGTGGGAGAGTTCGAGGCCTTGCGCTTAAGGAGCCCCT
TCGCCTCGTGCTTGAGTTGAGGCCTGGCCTGGGCGCTGGGGCCGCCGCGTGCGAATCTGGTGGCACCTTC
GCGCCTGTCTCGCTGCTTTCGATAAGTCTCTAGCCATTTAAAATTTTTGATGACCTGCTGCGACGCTTTT
TTTCTGGCAAGATAGTCTTGTAAATGCGGGCCAAGATCTGCACACTGGTATTTCGGTTTTTGGGGCCGCG
GGCGGCGACGGGGCCCGTGCGTCCCAGCGCACATGTTCGGCGAGGCGGGGCCTGCGAGCGCGGCCACCGA
GAATCGGACGGGGGTAGTCTCAAGCTGGCCGGCCTGCTCTGGTGCCTGGCCTCGCGCCGCCGTGTATCGC
CCCGCCCTGGGCGGCAAGGCTGGCCCGGTCGGCACCAGTTGCGTGAGCGGAAAGATGGCCGCTTCCCGGC
CCTGCTGCAGGGAGCTCAAAATGGAGGACGCGGCGCTCGGGAGAGCGGGCGGGTGAGTCACCCACACAAA
GGAAAAGGGCCTTTCCGTCCTCAGCCGTCGCTTCATGTGACTCCACGGAGTACCGGGCGCCGTCCAGGCA
CCTCGATTAGTTCTCGAGCTTTTGGAGTACGTCGTCTTTAGGTTGGGGGGAGGGGTTTTATGCGATGGAG
TTTCCCCACACTGAGTGGGTGGAGACTGAAGTTAGGCCAGCTTGGCACTTGATGTAATTCTCCTTGGAAT
TTGCCCTTTTTGAGTTTGGATCTTGGTTCATTCTCAAGCCTCAGACAGTGGTTCAAAGTTTTTTTCTTCC
ATTTCAGGTGTCGTGAGGCTAGCATCGATTGATCAACAAGTTTGTACAAAAAAGTTGGCATGGGCTGCCT
CGGGAACAGTAAGACCGAGGACCAGCGCAACGAGGAGAAGGCGCAGCGTGAGGCCAACAAAAAGATCGAG
AAGCAGCTGCAGAAGGACAAGCAGGTCTACCGGGCCACGCACCGCCTGCTGCTGCTGGGTGCTGGAGAAT
CTGGTAAAAGCACCATTGTGAAGCAGATGAGGATCCTGCATGTTAATGGGTTTAATGGAGAGGGCGGCGA
AGAGGACCCGCAGGCTGCAAGGAGCAACAGCGATGGCAGTGAGAAGGCAACCAAAGTGCAGGACATCAAA
AACAACCTGAAAGAGGCGATTGAAACCATTGTGGCCGCCATGAGCAACCTGGTGCCCCCCGTGGAGCTGG
CCAACCCCGAGAACCAGTTCAGAGTGGACTACATCCTGAGTGTGATGAACGTGCCTGACTTTGACTTCCC
TCCCGAATTCTATGAGCATGCCAAGGCTCTGTGGGAGGATGAAGGAGTGCGTGCCTGCTACGAACGCTCC
AACGAGTACCAGCTGATTGACTGTGCCCAGTACTTCCTGGACAAGATCGACGTGATCAAGCAGGCTGACT
ATGTGCCGAGCGATCAGGACCTGCTTCGCTGCCGTGTCCTGACTTCTGGAATCTTTGAGACCAAGTTCCA
GGTGGACAAAGTCAACTTCCACATGTTTGACGTGGGTGGCCAGCGCGATGAACGCCGCAAGTGGATCCAG
TGCTTCAACGATGTGACTGCCATCATCTTCGTGGTGGCCAGCAGCAGCTACAACATGGTCATCCGGGAGG
ACAACCAGACCAACCGCCTGCAGGAGGCTCTGAACCTCTTCAAGAGCATCTGGAACAACAGATGGCTGCG
CACCATCTCTGTGATCCTGTTCCTCAACAAGCAAGATCTGCTCGCTGAGAAAGTCCTTGCTGGGAAATCG
AAGATTGAGGACTACTTTCCAGAATTTGCTCGCTACACTACTCCTGAGGATGCTACTCCCGAGCCCGGAG
AGGACCCACGCGTGACCCGGGCCAAGTACTTCATTCGAGATGAGTTTCTGAGGATCAGCACTGCCAGTGG
AGATGGGCGTCACTACTGCTACCCTCATTTCACCTGCGCTGTGGACACTGAGAACATCCGCCGTGTGTTC
AACGACTGCCGTGACATCATTCAGCGCATGCACCTTCGTCAGTACGAGCTGCTCTACCCAACTTTCTTGT
ACAAAGTGGTTGATATCGGTAAGCCTATCCCTAACCCTCTCCTCGGTCTCGATTCTACGTAGTAATGAAC
TAGTCCGTAACTTGAAAGTATTTCGATTTCTTGGCTTTATATATCTTGTGGAAAGGACGAGCCGCACGAC
TCTCAATGTTCATTACGCGTTAAGTCGACAATCAACCTCTGGATTACAAAATTTGTGAAAGATTGACTGG
TATTCTTAACTATGTTGCTCCTTTTACGCTATGTGGATACGCTGCTTTAATGCCTTTGTATCATGCTATT
GCTTCCCGTATGGCTTTCATTTTCTCCTCCTTGTATAAATCCTGGTTGCTGTCTCTTTATGAGGAGTTGT
GGCCCGTTGTCAGGCAACGTGGCGTGGTGTGCACTGTGTTTGCTGACGCAACCCCCACTGGTTGGGGCAT
TGCCACCACCTGTCAGCTCCTTTCCGGGACTTTCGCTTTCCCCCTCCCTATTGCCACGGCGGAACTCATC
GCCGCCTGCCTTGCCCGCTGCTGGACAGGGGCTCGGCTGTTGGGCACTGACAATTCCGTGGTGTTGTCGG
GGAAATCATCGTCCTTTCCTTGGCTGCTCGCCTGTGTTGCCACCTGGATTCTGCGCGGGACGTCCTTCTG
CTACGTCCCTTCGGCCCTCAATCCAGCGGACCTTCCTTCCCGCGGCCTGCTGCCGGCTCTGCGGCCTCTT
CCGCGTCTTCGCCTTCGCCCTCAGACGAGTCGGATCTCCCTTTGGGCCGCCTCCCCGCGTCGACTTTAAG
ACCAATGACTTACAAGGCAGCTGTAGATCTTAGCCACTTTTTAAAAGAAAAGGGGGGACTGGAAGGGCTA
ATTCACTCCCAACGAAGACAAGATCTGCTTTTTGCTTGTACTGGGTCTCTCTGGTTAGACCAGATCTGAG
CCTGGGAGCTCTCTGGCTAACTAGGGAACCCACTGCTTAAGCCTCAATAAAGCTTGCCTTGAGTGCTTCA
AGTAGTGTGTGCCCGTCTGTTGTGTGACTCTGGTAACTAGAGATCCCTCAGACCCTTTTAGTCAGTGTGG
AAAATCTCTAGCAGTACGTATAGTAGTTCATGTCATCTTATTATTCAGTATTTATAACTTGCAAAGAAAT
GAATATCAGAGAGTGAGAGGAACTTGTTTATTGCAGCTTATAATGGTTACAAATAAAGCAATAGCATCAC
AAATTTCACAAATAAAGCATTTTTTTCACTGCATTCTAGTTGTGGTTTGTCCAAACTCATCAATGTATCT
TATCATGTCTGGCTCTAGCTATCCCGCCCCTAACTCCGCCCATCCCGCCCCTAACTCCGCCCAGTTCCGC
CCATTCTCCGCCCCATGGCTGACTAATTTTTTTTATTTATGCAGAGGCCGAGGCCGCCTCGGCCTCTGAG
CTATTCCAGAAGTAGTGAGGAGGCTTTTTTGGAGGCCTAGGGACGTACCCAATTCGCCCTATAGTGAGTC
GTATTACGCGCGCTCACTGGCCGTCGTTTTACAACGTCGTGACTGGGAAAACCCTGGCGTTACCCAACTT
AATCGCCTTGCAGCACATCCCCCTTTCGCCAGCTGGCGTAATAGCGAAGAGGCCCGCACCGATCGCCCTT
CCCAACAGTTGCGCAGCCTGAATGGCGAATGGG
[124 nt withheld, positions 4164-4287]
C
[91 nt withheld, positions 4289-4379]
A
[49 nt withheld, positions 4381-4429]
CCTTTGACGTTGGAGTCCACGTTCTTT
[37 nt withheld, positions 4457-4493]
ACCCTATCTCGGTCTATTCTTTTGATTTATAAGGGATTTTGCCGATTTCGGCCTATTGGTTAAAAAATGA
GCTGATTTAACAAAAATTTAACGCGAATTTTAACAAAATATTAACGCTTACAATTTAGGTGGCACTTTTC
GGGGAAATGTGCGCGGAACCCCTATTTGTTTATTTTTCTAAATACATTCAAATATGTATCCGCTCATGAG
ACAATAACCCTGATAAATGCTTCAATAATATTGAAAAAGGAAGAGTATGAGTATTCAACATTTCCGTGTC
GCCCTTATTCCCTTTTTTGCGGCATTTTGCCTTCCTGTTTTTGCTCACCCAGAAACGCTGGTGAAAGTAA
AAGATGCTGAAGATCAGTTGGGTGCACGAGTGGGTTACATCGAACTGGATCTCAACAGCGGTAAGATCCT
TGAGAGTTTTCGCCCCGAAGAACGTTTTCCAATGATGAGCACTTTTAAAGTTCTGCTATGTGGCGCGGTA
TTATCCCGTATTGACGCCGGGCAAGAGCAACTCGGTCGCCGCATACACTATTCTCAGAATGACTTGGTTG
AGTACTCACCAGTCACAGAAAAGCATCTTACGGATGGCATGACAGTAAGAGAATTATGCAGTGCTGCCAT
AACCATGAGTGATAACACTGCGGCCAACTTACTTCTGACAACGATCGGAGGACCGAAGGAGCTAACCGCT
TTTTTGCACAACATGGGGGATCATGTAACTCGCCTTGATCGTTGGGAACCGGAGCTGAATGAAGCCATAC
CAAACGACGAGCGTGACACCACGATGCCTGTAGCAATGGCAACAACGTTGCGCAAACTATTAACTGGCGA
ACTACTTACTCTAGCTTCCCGGCAACAATTAATAGACTGGATGGAGGCGGATAAAGTTGCAGGACCACTT
CTGCGCTCGGCCCTTCCGGCTGGCTGGTTTATTGCTGATAAATCTGGAGCCGGTGAGCGTGGGTCTCGCG
GTATCATTGCAGCACTGGGGCCAGATGGTAAGCCCTCCCGTATCGTAGTTATCTACACGACGGGGAGTCA
GGCAACTATGGATGAACGAAATAGACAGATCGCTGAGATAGGTGCCTCACTGATTAAGCATTGGTAACTG
TCAGACCAAGTTTACTCATATATACTTTAGATTGATTTAAAACTTCATTTTTAATTTAAAAGGATCTAGG
TGAAGATCCTTTTTGATAATCTCATGACCAAAATCCCTTAACGTGAGTTTTCGTTCCACTGAGCGTCAGA
CCCCGTAGAAAAGATCAAAGGATCTTCTTGAGATCCTTTTTTTCTGCGCGTAATCTGCTGCTTGCAAACA
AAAAAACCACCGCTACCAGCGGTGGTTTGTTTGCCGGATCAAGAGCTACCAACTCTTTTTCCGAAGGTAA
CTGGCTTCAGCAGAGCGCAGATACCAAATACTGTTCTTCTAGTGTAGCCGTAGTTAGGCCACCACTTCAA
GAACTCTGTAGCACCGCCTACATACCTCGCTCTGCTAATCCTGTTACCAGTGGCTGCTGCCAGTGGCGAT
AAGTCGTGTCTTACCGGGTTGGACTCAAGACGATAGTTACCGGATAAGGCGCAGCGGTCGGGCTGAACGG
GGGGTTCGTGCACACAGCCCAGCTTGGAGCGAACGACCTACACCGAACTGAGATACCTACAGCGTGAGCT
ATGAGAAAGCGCCACGCTTCCCGAAGGGAGAAAGGCGGACAGGTATCCGGTAAGCGGCAGGGTCGGAACA
GGAGAGCGCACGAGGGAGCTTCCAGGGGGAAACGCCTGGTATCTTTATAGTCCTGTCGGGTTTCGCCACC
TCTGACTTGAGCGTCGATTTTTGTGATGCTCGTCAGGGGGGCGGAGCCTATGGAAAAACGCCAGCAACGC
GGCCTTTTTACGGTTCCTGGCCTTTTGCTGGCCTTTTGCTCACATGTTCTTTCCTGCGTTATCCCCTGAT
TCTGTGGATAACCGTATTACCGCCTTTGAGTGAGCTGATACCGCTCGCCGCAGCCGAACGACCGAGCGCA
GCGAGTCAGTGAGCGAGGAAGCGGAAGAGCGCCCAATACGCAAACCGCCTCTCCCCGCGCGTTGGCCGAT
TCATTAATGCAGCTGGCACGACAGGTTTCCCGACTGGAAAGCGGGCAGTGAGCGCAACGCAATTAATGTG
AGTTAGCTCACTCATTAGGCACCCCAGGCTTTACACTTTATGCTTCCGGCTCGTATGTTGTGTGGAATTG
TGAGCGGATAACAATTTCACACAGGAAACAGCTATGACCATGATTACGCCAAGCGCGCAATTAACCCTCA
CTAAAGGGAACAAAAGCTGGAGCTGCAAGCTTAATGTAGTCTTATGCAATACTCTTGTAGTCTTGCAACA
TGGTAACGATGAGTTAGCAACATGCCTTACAAGGAGAGAAAAAGCACCGTGCATGCCGATTGGTGGAAGT
AAGGTGGTACGATCGTGCCTTATTAGGAAGGCAACAGACGGGTCTGACATGGATTGGACGAACCACTGAA
TTGCCGCATTGCAGAGATATTGTATTTAAGTGCCTAGCTCGATACATAAACGGGTCTCTCTGGTTAGACC
AGATCTGAGCCTGGGAGCTCTCTGGCTAACTAGGGAACCCACTGCTTAAGCCTCAATAAAGCTTGCCTTG
AGTGCTTCAAGTAGTGTGTGCCCGTCTGTTGTGTGACTCTGGTAACTAGAGATCCCTCAGACCCTTTTAG
TCAGTGTGGAAAATCTCTAGCAGTGGCGCCCGAACAGGGACTTGAAAGCGAAAGGGAAACCAGAGGAGCT
CTCTCGACGCAGGACTCGGCTTGCTGAAGCGCGCACGGCAAGAGGCGAGGGGCGGCGACTGGTGAGTACG
CCAAAAATTTTGACTAGCGGAGGCTAGAAGGAGAGAGATGGGTGCGAGAGCGTCAGTATTAAGCGGGGGA
GAATTAGATCGCGATGGGAAAAAATTCGGTTAAGGCCAGGGGGAAAGAAAAAATATAAATTAAAACATAT
AGTATGGGCAAGCAGGGAGCTAGAACGATTCGCAGTTAATCCTGGCCTGTTAGAAACATCAGAAGGCTGT
AGACAAATACTGGGACAGCTACAACCATCCCTTCAGACAGGATCAGAAGAACTTAGATCATTATATAATA
CAGTAGCAACCCTCTATTGTGTGCATCAAAGGATAGAGATAAAAGACACCAAGGAAGCTTTAGACAAGAT
AGAGGAAGAGCAAAACAAAAGTAAGACCACCGCACAGCAAGCGGCCGCTGATCTTCAGACCTGGAGGAGG
AGATATGAGGGACAATTGGAGAAGTGAATTATATAAATATAAAGTAGTAAAAATTGAACCATTAGGAGTA
GCACCCACCAAGGCAAAGAGAAGAGTGGTGCAGAGAGAAAAAAGAGCAGTGGGAATAGGAGCTTTGTTCC
TTGGGTTCTTGGGAGCAGCAGGAAGCACTATGGGCGCAGCGTCAATGACGCTGACGGTACAGGCCAGACA
ATTATTGTCTGGTATAGTGCAGCAGCAGAACAATTTGCTGAGGGCTATTGAGGCGCAACAGCATCTGTTG
CAACTCACAGTCTGGGGCATCAAGCAGCTCCAGGCAAGAATCCTGGCTGTGGAAAGATACCTAAAGGATC
AACAGCTCCTGGGGATTTGGGGTTGCTCTGGAAAACTCATTTGCACCACTGCTGTGCCTTGGAATGCTAG
TTGGAGTAATAAATCTCTGGAACAGATTTGGAATCACACGACCTGGATGGAGTGGGACAGAGAAATTAAC
AATTACACAAGCTTAATACACTCCTTAATTGAAGAATCGCAAAACCAGCAAGAAAAGAATGAACAAGAAT
TATTGGAATTAGATAAATGGGCAAGTTTGTGGAATTGGTTTAACATAACAAATTGGCTGTGGTATATAAA
ATTATTCATAATGATAGTAGGAGGCTTGGTAGGTTTAAGAATAGTTTTTGCTGTACTTTCTATAGTGAAT
AGAGTTAGGCAGGGATATTCACCATTATCGTTTCAGACCCACCTCCCAACCCCGAGGGGACCCATGCATT
GCATCTCAATTAGTCAGCAACCAGGTGTGGAAAGTCCCCAGGCTCCCCAGCAGGCAGAAGTATGCAAAGC
ATGCGTCTCAATTAGTCAGCAACCATAGTCCCGCCCCTAACTCCGCCCATCCCGCCCCTAACTCCGCCCA
GTTCCGCCCATTCTCCGCCCCATGGCTGACTAATTTTTTTTATTTATGCAGAGGCCGAGGCCGCCTCGGC
CTCTGAGCTATTCCAGAAGTAGTGAGGAGGCTTTTTTGGAGGCCTAGGCTTTTGCAAAAAGCTTTCTAGA
GGTACCACCGGAGCTTACCATGACCGAGTACAAGCCCACGGTGCGCCTCGCCACCCGCGACGACGTCCCC
AGGGCCGTACGCACCCTCGCCGCCGCGTTCGCCGACTACCCCGCCACGCGCCACACCGTCGATCCGGACC
GCCACATCGAGCGGGTCACCGAGCTGCAAGAACTCTTCCTCACGCGCGTCGGGCTCGACATCGGCAAGGT
GTGGGTCGCGGACGACGGCGCCGCCGTGGCGGTCTGGACCACGCCGGAGAGCGTCGAAGCGGGGGCGGTG
TTCGCCGAGATCGGCCCGCGCATGGCCGAGTTGAGCGGTTCCCGGCTGGCCGCGCAGCAACAGATGGAAG
GCCTCCTGGCGCCGCACCGGCCCAAGGAGCCCGCGTGGTTCCTGGCCACCGTCGGCGTCTCGCCCGACCA
CCAGGGCAAGGGTCTGGGCAGCGCCGTCGTGCTCCCCGGAGTGGAGGCGGCCGAGCGCGCCGGGGTGCCC
GCCTTCCTGGAGACCTCCGCGCCCCGCAACCTCCCCTTCTACGAGCGGCTCGGCTTCACCGTCACCGCCG
ACGTCGAGGTGCCCGAAGGACCGCGCACCTGGTGCATGACCCGCAAGCCCGGTGCCAGTTAACGAATTCT
AGATCTTGAGACAAATGGCAGTATTCATCCACAATTTTAAAAGAAAAGGGGGGATTGGGGGGTACAGTGC
AGGGGAAAGAATAGTAGACATAATAGCAACAGACATACAAACTAAAGAATTACAAAAACAAATTACAAAA
ATTCAAAATTTTCGGGTTTATTACAGGGACAGCAGAGATCCACTTTGGCGCC
Features (pLannotate 1.2.2; 34 found; start..end, strand, type, name):
     25..91      +  CDS            small t antigen (fragment): SV40 (simian virus 40) small t antigen
     98..1276    +  promoter       EF-1α promoter: strong constitutive promoter for human elongation factor EF-1α
   1297..1314    +  protein_bind   attB1 (fragment): mutant version of attB; core recombination site for the Gateway® BP reaction BP Clonase™
   1320..2504    +  CDS            GNAS: GNAS2_HUMAN - Also known as GNAS1, GSP. Experimental evidence at protein level: Swiss-Prot protein existence level 1. Guanine nucleotide-binding proteins (G proteins) function as transducers in numerous signaling pathways controlled by G protein- coupled receptors (GPCRs) (PubMed:17110384). Signaling involves the activation of adenylyl cyclases, resulting in increased levels of the signaling molecule cAMP (PubMed:26206488, PubMed:8702665). GNAS functions downstream of several GPCRs, including beta-adrenergic receptors (PubMed:21488135). Stimulates the Ras signaling pathway via RAPGEF2 (PubMed:
   2506..2530    -  protein_bind   attB2: mutant version of attB; recombination site for the Gateway® BP reaction BP Clonase™
   2538..2579    +  CDS            V5 tag: epitope tag from simian virus 5
   2595..2648    +  promoter       U6 promoter (fragment): RNA polymerase III promoter for human U6 snRNA
   2690..3278    +  misc_feature   WPRE: woodchuck hepatitis virus posttranscriptional regulatory element
   3329..3348    +  misc_feature   cPPT/CTS (fragment): central polypurine tract and central termination sequence of HIV-1
   3350..3583    +  LTR            3' LTR (ΔU3): self-inactivating 3' long terminal repeat (LTR) from HIV-1
   3661..3782    +  polyA_signal   SV40 poly(A) signal: SV40 polyadenylation signal
   3822..3957    +  rep_origin     SV40 ori: SV40 origin of replication
   3978..3996    -  promoter       T7 promoter: promoter for bacteriophage T7 RNA polymerase
   4004..4159    +  CDS            lacZα (fragment): LacZα fragment of β-galactosidase; lacZ fragment
   4164..4592    +  rep_origin     f1 ori (sequence partly withheld): f1 bacteriophage origin of replication; arrow indicates direction of (+) strand synthesis
   4645..4749    +  promoter       AmpR promoter: bla
   4750..5610    +  CDS            AmpR: β-lactamase; bla; confers resistance to ampicillin, carbenicillin, and related antibiotics
   5781..6369    +  rep_origin     ori: high-copy-number ColE1/pMB1/pBR322/pUC origin of replication
   6552..6644    +  CDS            lacI (fragment): lac repressor; lacI; The lac repressor binds to the lac operator to inhibit transcription in E. coli. This inhibition can be relieved by adding lactose or isopropyl-β-D-thiogalactopyranoside (IPTG).
   6657..6678    +  protein_bind   CAP binding site: CAP binding activates transcription in the presence of cAMP. E. coli catabolite activator protein
   6693..6723    +  promoter       lac promoter: promoter for the E. coli lac operon
   6731..6747    +  protein_bind   lac operator: The lac repressor binds to the lac operator to inhibit transcription in E. coli. This inhibition can be relieved by adding lactose or isopropyl-β-D-thiogalactopyranoside (IPTG). lac repressor encoded by lacI
   6792..6810    +  promoter       T3 promoter: promoter for bacteriophage T3 RNA polymerase
   6838..7064    +  promoter       RSV promoter: Rous sarcoma virus enhancer/promoter
   7065..7245    +  LTR            5' LTR (truncated): truncated 5' long terminal repeat (LTR) from HIV-1
   7292..7417    +  misc_feature   HIV-1 Ψ: packaging signal of human immunodeficiency virus type 1
   7401..7764    +  CDS            HIV-1 gag (fragment): gag protein from human immunodeficiency virus 1; gag
   7910..8143    +  misc_feature   RRE: The Rev response element (RRE) of HIV-1 allows for Rev-dependent mRNA export from the nucleus to the cytoplasm.
   8520..8546    +  CDS            Rev (fragment): human immunodeficiency virus 1 (HIV-1) Rev protein; rev; enhances nuclear export of unspliced and incompletely spliced viral mRNAs
   8553..8576    +  promoter       SV40 promoter (fragment): SV40 early promoter
   8577..8648    +  promoter       SV40 promoter (fragment): SV40 enhancer and early promoter
   8672..8807    +  rep_origin     SV40 ori: SV40 origin of replication
   8853..9449    +  CDS            PuroR (fragment): puromycin N-acetyltransferase; pac from Streptomyces; confers resistance to puromycin
   9498..9615    +  misc_feature   cPPT/CTS: central polypurine tract and central termination sequence of HIV-1
