[The description below was written by a language model from this plasmid's Addgene catalogue record and pLannotate feature annotations shown in this document.]
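Description:
GNAS_pLX307 is a lentiviral mammalian expression plasmid carrying the human GNAS open reading frame in the pLX307 Gateway destination backbone. It is maintained in E. coli through a high-copy ColE1/pUC-type origin with ampicillin resistance (bla), and the backbone also retains an f1 origin along with lac, T7 and T3 promoter remnants. The viral portion has a self-inactivating HIV-1 design. An RSV promoter fused to a truncated 5' LTR drives genomic RNA production in packaging cells. It is followed by the Ψ packaging signal with a partial gag sequence, the Rev response element for Rev-dependent nuclear export, a central polypurine tract, WPRE to enhance transcript expression, and a ΔU3 3' LTR with a downstream SV40 polyadenylation signal.

Between the LTRs there are two expression units. An SV40 early promoter drives puromycin N-acetyltransferase, allowing selection of transduced cells with puromycin. Downstream, the strong constitutive EF-1α promoter drives GNAS, annotated as the stimulatory G protein alpha subunit that couples GPCRs to adenylyl cyclase and cAMP production. The ORF is flanked by attB1 and attB2 sites left by Gateway recombination and is followed by a backbone-encoded V5 epitope, which the record lists as a C-terminal tag for detection.

The repository's sequencing result is 60 nt longer than the depositor's sequence, with the extra stretch between the V5 tag and WPRE annotated as a short U6 promoter fragment. Otherwise the two feature tables agree. The stated purpose is lentiviral expression of GNAS, and the plasmid comes from a study of candidate genes in β-catenin-active cancers.
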