Addgene plasmid #98339: GNAS_pLX307
Purpose: Lentiviral expression of GNAS
Depositing lab: William Hahn & Sefi Rosenbluh. Depositing organization: Monash University. Publication: Genetic and Proteomic Interrogation of Lower Confidence Candidate Genes Reveals Signaling Networks in beta-Catenin-Active Cancers. Rosenbluh J, Mercer J, Shrestha Y, Oliver R, Tamayo P, Doench JG, Tirosh I, Piccioni F, Hartenian E, Horn H, Fagbami L, Root DE, Jaffe J, Lage K, Boehm JS, Hahn WC. Cell Syst. 2016 Sep 28;3(3):302-316.e4. doi: 10.1016/j.cels.2016.09.001. PubMed 27684187.
Backbone
  Vector backbone: pLX307
  Backbone manufacturer: David Root (Addgene plasmid # 41392)
  Vector type: Mammalian Expression, Lentiviral
  Selectable markers: Puromycin
Growth in bacteria
  Bacterial resistance: Ampicillin, 100 μg/mL
  Growth temperature: 37°C
  Growth strain: NEB Stable
  Copy number: High Copy
Gene/Insert
  Gene/Insert name: GNAS
  Species: H. sapiens (human)
  Entrez Gene: GNAS (a.k.a. AHO, AIMAH1, C20orf45, GNAS1, GPSA, GSA, GSP, NESP, PITA3, POH, SCG6, SgVI)
  Promoter: E1Fa
  Tag / fusion protein: V5 (C terminal on backbone)
  Cloning method: Gateway Cloning
  Sequencing primers: 5′ TTCTTCCATTTCAGGTGTCGTGAG; 3′ GTGGATACGCTGCTTTAATGCCTT
Terms and licenses: Academic/Nonprofit Terms; Industry Terms: Not Available to Industry
How to cite: GNAS_pLX307 was a gift from William Hahn & Sefi Rosenbluh (Addgene plasmid # 98339 ; http://n2t.net/addgene:98339 ; RRID:Addgene_98339)
